>Addgene plasmid #122284 | pLenti-TK-Firefly-cjYTHDC1 | addgene full sequence | sequence record 236187 | Addgene NGS Result
TTGCTCAGCGGTGCTGTCCATCTGCACGAGACTAGTGAGACGTGCTACTTCCATTTGTCACGTCCTGCAC
GACGCGAGCTGCGGGGCGGGGGGGAACTTCCTGACTAGGGGAGGAGTAGAAGGTGGCGCGAAGGGGCCAC
CAAAGAACGGAGCCGGTTGGCGCCTACCGGTGGATGTGGAATGTGTGCGAGGCCAGAGGCCACTTGTGTA
GCGCCAAGTGCCCAGCGGGGCTGCTAAAGCGCATGCTCCAGACTGCCTTGGGAAAAGCGCCTCCCCTACC
CGGTAGAATTGAAATGAGTCTTCGGACCTCGCGGGGGCCGCTTAAGCGGTGGTTAGGGTTTGTCTGACGC
GGGGGGAGGGGGAAGGAACGAAACACTCTCATTCGGAGGCGGCTCGGGGTTTGGTCTTGGTGGCCACGGG
CACGCAGAAGAGCGCCGCGATCCTCTTAAGCACCCCCCCGCCCTCCGTGGAGGCGGGGGTTTGGTCGGCG
GGTGGTAACTGGCGGGCCGCTGACTCGGGCGGGTCGCGCGCCCCAGAGTGTGACCTTTTCGGTCTGCTCG
CAGACCCCCGGGCGGCGCCGCCGCGGCGGCGACGGGCTCGCTGGGTCCTAGGCTCCATGGGGACCGTATA
CGTGGACAGGCTCTGGAGCATCCGCACGACTGCGGTGATATTACCGGAGACCTTCTGCGGGACGAGCCGG
GTCACGCGGCTGACGCGGAGCGTCCGTTGGGCGACAAACACCAGGACGGGGCACAGGTACACTATCTTGT
CACCCGGAGGCGCGAGGGACTGCAGGAGCTTCAGGGAGTGGCGCAGCTGCTTCATCCCCGTGGCCCGTTG
CTCGCGTTTGCTGGCGGTGTCCCCGGAAGAAATATATTTGCATGTCTTTAGTTCTATGATGACACAAACC
CCGCCCAGCGTCTTGTCATTGGCGAATTCGAACACGCAGATGCAGTCGGGGCGGCGCGGTCCCAGGTCCA
CTTCGCATATTAAGGTGACGCGTGTGGCCTCGAACACCGAGCGACCCTGCAGCGACCCGCTTAAGGATCC
ATGGAAGATGCCAAAAACATTAAGAAGGGCCCAGCGCCATTCTACCCACTCGAAGACGGGACCGCCGGCG
AGCAGCTGCACAAAGCCATGAAGCGCTACGCCCTGGTGCCCGGCACCATCGCCTTTACCGACGCACATAT
CGAGGTGGACATTACCTACGCCGAGTACTTCGAGATGAGCGTTCGGCTGGCAGAAGCTATGAAGCGCTAT
GGGCTGAATACAAACCATCGGATCGTGGTGTGCAGCGAGAATAGCTTGCAGTTCTTCATGCCCGTGTTGG
GTGCCCTGTTCATCGGTGTGGCTGTGGCCCCAGCTAACGACATCTACAACGAGCGCGAGCTGCTGAACAG
CATGGGCATCAGCCAGCCCACCGTCGTATTCGTGAGCAAGAAAGGGCTGCAAAAGATCCTCAACGTGCAA
AAGAAGCTACCGATCATACAAAAGATCATCATCATGGATAGCAAGACCGACTACCAGGGCTTCCAAAGCA
TGTACACCTTCGTGACTTCCCATTTGCCACCCGGCTTCAACGAGTACGACTTCGTGCCCGAGAGCTTCGA
CCGGGACAAAACCATCGCCCTGATCATGAACAGTAGTGGCAGTACCGGATTGCCCAAGGGCGTAGCCCTA
CCGCACCGCACCGCTTGTGTCCGATTCAGTCATGCCCGCGACCCCATCTTCGGCAACCAGATCATCCCCG
ACACCGCTATCCTCAGCGTGGTGCCATTTCACCACGGCTTCGGCATGTTCACCACGCTGGGCTACTTGAT
CTGCGGCTTTCGGGTCGTGCTCATGTACCGCTTCGAGGAGGAGCTATTCTTGCGCAGCTTGCAAGACTAT
AAGATTCAATCTGCCCTGCTGGTGCCCACACTATTTAGCTTCTTCGCTAAGAGCACTCTCATCGACAAGT
ACGACCTAAGCAACTTGCACGAGATCGCCAGCGGCGGGGCGCCGCTCAGCAAGGAGGTAGGTGAGGCCGT
GGCCAAACGCTTCCACCTACCAGGCATCCGCCAGGGCTACGGCCTGACAGAAACAACCAGCGCCATTCTG
ATCACCCCCGAAGGGGACGACAAGCCTGGCGCAGTAGGCAAGGTGGTGCCCTTCTTCGAGGCTAAGGTGG
TGGACTTGGACACCGGTAAGACACTGGGTGTGAACCAGCGCGGCGAGCTGTGCGTCCGTGGCCCCATGAT
CATGAGCGGCTACGTTAACAACCCCGAGGCTACAAACGCTCTCATCGACAAGGACGGCTGGCTGCACAGC
GGCGACATCGCCTACTGGGACGAGGACGAGCACTTCTTCATCGTGGACCGGCTGAAGAGCCTGATCAAAT
ACAAGGGCTACCAGGTAGCCCCAGCCGAACTGGAGAGCATCCTGCTGCAACACCCCAACATCTTCGACGC
CGGGGTCGCCGGCCTGCCCGACGACGATGCCGGCGAGCTGCCCGCCGCAGTCGTCGTGCTGGAACACGGT
AAAACCATGACCGAGAAGGAGATCGTGGACTATGTGGCCAGCCAGGTTACAACCGCCAAGAAGCTGCGCG
GTGGTGTTGTGTTCGTGGACGAGGTGCCTAAAGGACTGACCGGCAAGTTGGACGCCCGCAAGATCCGCGA
GATTCTCATTAAGGCCAAGAAGGGCGGCAAGATCGCCGTGTAATTCTAGTTGTTTAAACCGAGAGCGAGA
CCGCCCTAGAGATAACAGAAGAGACAGAGAGCGAGATAGAGGACGTGATAGAGAAAGAGAAAGAGAGCGA
TTATGTGATCGGGACAGAGACCGAGGGGAGAGAGGTCGATATCGAAGATAATCCGCTTTTGGAAGCAATG
ATTGTTTAAAGATACAAAAAATCTTGTATTTTTTTTGTGTGTGTTTACAAGTAGTAAATTTATTTTCAGC
TGTCTACCTATAAAGTTCATTGTGTAGAAGGATTTATTATGACCCCCCTTTGTTCCAAGCATGCTCTAGA
GTCGACGCTAGAGCTCGCTGATCAGCCTCGACTGTGCCTTCTAGTTGCCAGCCATCTGTTGTTTGCCCCT
CCCCCGTGCCTTCCTTGACCCTGGAAGGTGCCACTCCCACTGTCCTTTCCTAATAAAATGAGGAAATTGC
ATCGCATTGTCTGAGTAGGTGTCATTCTATTCTGGGGGGTGGGGTGGGGCAGGACAGCAAGGGGGAGGAT
TGGGAAGACAATAGCAGGCATGCTGGGGATGCGGTGGGCTCTATGGCTTCTGAGGCGGAAAGAACCAGCT
GGGGCTCTAGGGGGTATCCCCTCCCCCCTTTTCTTTTGGGTCCCCTCGGGGTTGGGAGGTGGGTCTGAAA
CGATAATGGTGAATATCCCTGCCTAACTCTATTCACTATAGAAAGTACAGCAAAAACTATTCTTAAACCT
ACCAAGCCTCCTACTATCATTATGAATAATTTTATATACCACAGCCAATTTGTTATGTTAAACCAATTCC
ACAAACTTGCCCATTTATCTAATTCCAATAATTCTTGTTCATTCTTTTCTTGCTGGTTTTGCGATTCTTC
AATTAAGGAGTGTATTAAGCTTGTGTAATTGTTAATTTCTCTGTCCCACTCCATCCAGGTCGTGTGATTC
CAAATCTGTTCCAGAGATTTATTACTCCAACTAGCATTCCAAGGCACAGCAGTGGTGCAAATGAGTTTTC
CAGAGCAACCCCAAATCCCCAGGAGCTGTTGATCCTTTAGGTATCTTTCCACAGCCAGGATTCTTGCCTG
GAGCTGCTTGATGCCCCAGACTGTGAGTTGCAACAGATGCTGTTGCGCCTCAATAGCCCTCAGCAAATTG
TTCTGCTGCTGCACTATACCAGACAATAATTGTCTGGCCTGTACCGTCAGCGTCATTGACGCTGCGCCCA
TAGTGCTTCCTGCTGCTCCCAAGAACCCAAGGAACAAAGCTCCTATTCCCACTGCTCTTTTTTCTCTCTG
CACCACTCTTCTCTTTGCCTTGGTGGGTGCTACTCCTAATGGTTCAATTTTTACTACTTTATATTTATAT
AATTCACTTCTCCAATTGTCCCTCATATCTCCTCCTCCAGGTCTGAAGATCAGCGGCCGCTTGCTGTGCG
GTGGTCTTACTTTTGTTTTGCTCTTCCTCTATCTTGTCTAAAGCTTCCTTGGTGTCTTTTATCTCTATCC
TTTGATGCACACAATAGAGGGTTGCTACTGTATTATATAATGATCTAAGTTCTTCTGATCCTGTCTGAAG
GGATGGTTGTAGCTGTCCCAGTATTTGTCTACAGCCTTCTGATGTTTCTAACAGGCCAGGATTAACTGCG
AATCGTTCTAGCTCCCTGCTTGCCCATACTATATGTTTTAATTTATATTTTTTCTTTCCCCCTGGCCTTA
ACCGAATTTTTTCCCATCGCGATCTAATTCTCCCCCGCTTAATACTGACGCTCTCGCACCCATCTCTCTC
CTTCTAGCCTCCGCTAGTCAAAATTTTTGGCGTACTCACCAGTCGCCGCCCCTCGCCTCTTGCCGTGCGC
GCTTCAGCAAGCCGAGTCCTGCGTCGAGAGAGCTCCTCTGGTTTCCCTTTCGCTTTCAAGTCCCTGTTCG
GGCGCCACTGCTAGAGATTTTCCACACTGACTAAAAGGGTCTGAGGGATCTCTAGTTACCAGAGTCACAC
AACAGACGGGCACACACTACTTGAAGCACTCAAGGCAAGCTTTATTGAGGCTTAAGCAGTGGGTTCCCTA
GTTAGCCAGAGAGCTCCCAGGCTCAGATCTGGTCTAACCAGAGAGACCCGTTTATGTATCGAGCTAGGCA
CTTAAATACAATATCTCTGCAATGCGGCAATTCAGTGGTTCGTCCAATCCATGTCAGACCCGTCTGTTGC
CTTCCTAATAAGGCACGATCGTACCACCTTACTTCCACCAATCGGCATGCACGGTGCTTTTTCTCTCCTT
GTAAGGCATGTTGCTAACTCATCGTTACCATGTTGCAAGACTACAAGAGTATTGCATAAGACTACATTAA
GCTTGCAGCTCCAGCTTTTGTTCCCTTTAGTGAGGGTTAATTGCGCGCTTGGCGTAATCATGGTCATAGC
TGTTTCCTGTGTGAAATTGTTATCCGCTCACAATTCCACACAACATACGAGCCGGAAGCATAAAGTGTAA
AGCCTGGGGTGCCTAATGAGTGAGCTAACTCACATTAATTGCGTTGCGCTCACTGCCCGCTTTCCAGTCG
GGAAACCTGTCGTGCCAGCTGCATTAATGAATCGGCCAACGCGCGGGGAGAGGCGGTTTGCGTATTGGGC
GCTCTTCCGCTTCCTCGCTCACTGACTCGCTGCGCTCGGTCGTTCGGCTGCGGCGAGCGGTATCAGCTCA
CTCAAAGGCGGTAATACGGTTATCCACAGAATCAGGGGATAACGCAGGAAAGAACATGTGAGCAAAAGGC
CAGCAAAAGGCCAGGAACCGTAAAAAGGCCGCGTTGCTGGCGTTTTTCCATAGGCTCCGCCCCCCTGACG
AGCATCACAAAAATCGACGCTCAAGTCAGAGGTGGCGAAACCCGACAGGACTATAAAGATACCAGGCGTT
TCCCCCTGGAAGCTCCCTCGTGCGCTCTCCTGTTCCGACCCTGCCGCTTACCGGATACCTGTCCGCCTTT
CTCCCTTCGGGAAGCGTGGCGCTTTCTCATAGCTCACGCTGTAGGTATCTCAGTTCGGTGTAGGTCGTTC
GCTCCAAGCTGGGCTGTGTGCACGAACCCCCCGTTCAGCCCGACCGCTGCGCCTTATCCGGTAACTATCG
TCTTGAGTCCAACCCGGTAAGACACGACTTATCGCCACTGGCAGCAGCCACTGGTAACAGGATTAGCAGA
GCGAGGTATGTAGGCGGTGCTACAGAGTTCTTGAAGTGGTGGCCTAACTACGGCTACACTAGAAGAACAG
TATTTGGTATCTGCGCTCTGCTGAAGCCAGTTACCTTCGGAAAAAGAGTTGGTAGCTCTTGATCCGGCAA
ACAAACCACCGCTGGTAGCGGTGGTTTTTTTGTTTGCAAGCAGCAGATTACGCGCAGAAAAAAAGGATCT
CAAGAAGATCCTTTGATCTTTTCTACGGGGTCTGACGCTCAGTGGAACGAAAACTCACGTTAAGGGATTT
TGGTCATGAGATTATCAAAAAGGATCTTCACCTAGATCCTTTTAAATTAAAAATGAAGTTTTAAATCAAT
CTAAAGTATATATGAGTAAACTTGGTCTGACAGTTACCAATGCTTAATCAGTGAGGCACCTATCTCAGCG
ATCTGTCTATTTCGTTCATCCATAGTTGCCTGACTCCCCGTCGTGTAGATAACTACGATACGGGAGGGCT
TACCATCTGGCCCCAGTGCTGCAATGATACCGCGAGACCCACGCTCACCGGCTCCAGATTTATCAGCAAT
AAACCAGCCAGCCGGAAGGGCCGAGCGCAGAAGTGGTCCTGCAACTTTATCCGCCTCCATCCAGTCTATT
AATTGTTGCCGGGAAGCTAGAGTAAGTAGTTCGCCAGTTAATAGTTTGCGCAACGTTGTTGCCATTGCTA
CAGGCATCGTGGTGTCACGCTCGTCGTTTGGTATGGCTTCATTCAGCTCCGGTTCCCAACGATCAAGGCG
AGTTACATGATCCCCCATGTTGTGCAAAAAAGCGGTTAGCTCCTTCGGTCCTCCGATCGTTGTCAGAAGT
AAGTTGGCCGCAGTGTTATCACTCATGGTTATGGCAGCACTGCATAATTCTCTTACTGTCATGCCATCCG
TAAGATGCTTTTCTGTGACTGGTGAGTACTCAACCAAGTCATTCTGAGAATAGTGTATGCGGCGACCGAG
TTGCTCTTGCCCGGCGTCAATACGGGATAATACCGCGCCACATAGCAGAACTTTAAAAGTGCTCATCATT
GGAAAACGTTCTTCGGGGCGAAAACTCTCAAGGATCTTACCGCTGTTGAGATCCAGTTCGATGTAACCCA
CTCGTGCACCCAACTGATCTTCAGCATCTTTTACTTTCACCAGCGTTTCTGGGTGAGCAAAAACAGGAAG
GCAAAATGCCGCAAAAAAGGGAATAAGGGCGACACGGAAATGTTGAATACTCATACTCTTCCTTTTTCAA
TATTATTGAAGCATTTATCAGGGTTATTGTCTCATGAGCGGATACATATTTGAATGTATTTAGAAAAATA
AACAAATAGGGGTTCCGCGCACATTTCCCCGAAAAGTGCCACCTAAATTGTAAGCGTTAATATTTTGTTA
AAATTCGCGTTAAATTTTTGTTAAATCAGCTCATTTTTTAACCAATAGGCCGAAATCGGCAAAATCCCTT
ATAAATCAAAAGAATAGACCGAGATAGGGT
[37 nt withheld, positions 7381-7417]
AAAGAACGTGGACTCCAACGTCAAAGG
[49 nt withheld, positions 7445-7493]
T
[91 nt withheld, positions 7495-7585]
G
[124 nt withheld, positions 7587-7710]
CCCATTCGCCATTCAGGCTGCGCAACTGTTGGGAAGGGCGATCGGTGCGGGCCTCTTCGCTATTACGCCA
GCTGGCGAAAGGGGGATGTGCTGCAAGGCGATTAAGTTGGGTAACGCCAGGGTTTTCCCAGTCACGACGT
TGTAAAACGACGGCCAGTGAGCGCGCGTAATACGACTCACTATAGGGCGAATTGGGTACGTCCCTAGGCC
TCCAAAAAAGCCTCCTCACTACTTCTGGAATAGCTCAGAGGCCGAGGCGGCCTCGGCCTCTGCATAAATA
AAAAAAATTAGTCAGCCATGGGGCGGAGAATGGGCGGAACTGGGCGGAGTTAGGGGCGGGATGGGCGGAG
TTAGGGGCGGGATAGCTAGAGCCAGACATGATAAGATACATTGATGAGTTTGGACAAACCACAACTAGAA
TGCAGTGAAAAAAATGCTTTATTTGTGAAATTTGTGATGCTATTGCTTTATTTGTAACCATTATAAGCTG
CAATAAACAAGTTCCTCTCACTCTCTGATATTCATTTCTTTGCAAGTTATAAATACTGAATAATAAGATG
ACATGAACTACTACTGCTAGAGATTTTCCACACTGACTAAAAGGGTCTGAGGGATCTCTAGTTACCAGAG
TCACACAACAGACGGGCACACACTACTTGAAGCACTCAAGGCAAGCTTTATTGAGGCTTAAGCAGTGGGT
TCCCTAGTTAGCCAGAGAGCTCCCAGGCTCAGATCTGGTCTAACCAGAGAGACCCAGTACAAGCAAAAAG
CAGATCTTGTCTTCGTTGGGAGTGAGCTAGCCCTTCCAGTCCCCCCTTTTCTTTTAAAAAGTGGCTAAGA
TCTACAGCTGCCTTGTAAGTCATTGGTCTTAAAGGTACCGGGCCCTCGAGATGCATGGGGTCGTGCGCTC
CTTTCGGTCGGGCGCTGCGGGTCGTGGGGCGGGCGTCAGGCACCGGGCTTGCGGGTCATGCACCAGGTGC
GCGGTCCTTCGGGCACCTCGACGTCGGCGGTGACGGTGAAGCCGAGCCGCTCGTAGAAGGGGAGGTTGCG
GGGCGCGGAGGTCTCCAGGAAGGCGGGCACCCCGGCGCGCTCGGCCGCCTCCACTCCGGGGAGCACGACG
GCGCTGCCCAGACCCTTGCCCTGGTGGTCGGGCGAGACGCCGACGGTGGCCAGGAACCACGCGGGCTCCT
TGGGCCGGTGCGGCGCCAGGAGGCCTTCCATCTGTTGCTGCGCGGCCAGCCGGGAACCGCTCAACTCGGC
CATGCGCGGGCCGATCTCGGCGAACACCGCCCCCGCTTCGACGCTCTCCGGCGTGGTCCAGACCGCCACC
GCGGCGCCGTCGTCCGCGACCCACACCTTGCCGATGTCGAGCCCGACGCGCGTGAGGAAGAGTTCTTGCA
GCTCGGTGACCCGCTCGATGTGGCGGTCCGGATCGACGGTGTGGCGCGTGGCGGGGTAGTCGGCGAACGC
GGCGGCGAGGGTGCGTACGGCCCTGGGGACGTCGTCGCGGGTGGCGAGGCGCACCGTGGGCTTGTACTCG
GTCATGGTAAGCTTGGGCTGCAGGTCGAAAGGCCCGGAGATGAGGAAGAGGAGAACAGCGCGGCAGACGT
GCGCTTTTGAAGCGTGCAGAATGCCGGGCCTCCGGAGGACCTTCGGGCGCCCGCCCCGCCCCTGAGCCCG
CCCCTGAGCCCGCCCCCGGACCCACCCCTTCCCAGCCTCTGAGCCCAGAAAGCGAAGGAGCAAAGCTGCT
ATTGGCCGCTGCCCCAAAGGCCTACCCGCTTCCA
Features (pLannotate 1.2.2; 27 found; start..end, strand, type, name):
    293..1044    +  promoter       HSV TK promoter: herpes simplex virus thymidine kinase promoter
   1051..2703    +  CDS            luciferase: firefly luciferase synthetic luc2 version of the luciferase gene
   3042..3266    +  polyA_signal   bGH poly(A) signal: bovine growth hormone polyadenylation signal
   3270..3291    +  promoter       SV40 promoter (fragment): SV40 enhancer and early promoter
   3328..3354    -  CDS            Rev (fragment): human immunodeficiency virus 1 (HIV-1) Rev protein; rev; enhances nuclear export of unspliced and incompletely spliced viral mRNAs
   3731..3964    -  misc_feature   RRE: The Rev response element (RRE) of HIV-1 allows for Rev-dependent mRNA export from the nucleus to the cytoplasm.
   4110..4473    -  CDS            HIV-1 gag (fragment): gag protein from human immunodeficiency virus 1; gag
   4457..4582    -  misc_feature   HIV-1 Ψ: packaging signal of human immunodeficiency virus type 1
   4629..4809    -  LTR            5' LTR (truncated): truncated 5' long terminal repeat (LTR) from HIV-1
   4810..5036    -  promoter       RSV promoter: Rous sarcoma virus enhancer/promoter
   5064..5082    -  promoter       T3 promoter: promoter for bacteriophage T3 RNA polymerase
   5127..5143    -  protein_bind   lac operator: The lac repressor binds to the lac operator to inhibit transcription in E. coli. This inhibition can be relieved by adding lactose or isopropyl-β-D-thiogalactopyranoside (IPTG). lac repressor encoded by lacI
   5151..5181    -  promoter       lac promoter: promoter for the E. coli lac operon
   5196..5217    -  protein_bind   CAP binding site: CAP binding activates transcription in the presence of cAMP. E. coli catabolite activator protein
   5230..5322    -  CDS            lacI (fragment): lac repressor; lacI; The lac repressor binds to the lac operator to inhibit transcription in E. coli. This inhibition can be relieved by adding lactose or isopropyl-β-D-thiogalactopyranoside (IPTG).
   5505..6093    -  rep_origin     ori: high-copy-number ColE1/pMB1/pBR322/pUC origin of replication
   6264..7124    -  CDS            AmpR: β-lactamase; bla; confers resistance to ampicillin, carbenicillin, and related antibiotics
   7125..7229    -  promoter       AmpR promoter: bla
   7282..7710    -  rep_origin     f1 ori (sequence partly withheld): f1 bacteriophage origin of replication; arrow indicates direction of (+) strand synthesis
   7715..7870    -  CDS            lacZα (fragment): LacZα fragment of β-galactosidase; lacZ fragment
   7878..7896    +  promoter       T7 promoter: promoter for bacteriophage T7 RNA polymerase
   7917..8052    -  rep_origin     SV40 ori: SV40 origin of replication
   8092..8213    -  polyA_signal   SV40 poly(A) signal: SV40 polyadenylation signal
   8285..8465    -  LTR            5' LTR (truncated): truncated 5' long terminal repeat (LTR) from HIV-1
   8451..8588    -  CDS            nef (fragment): NEF_HV1LA - Experimental evidence at protein level: Swiss-Prot protein existence level 1. Extracellular Nef protein targets CD4(+) T-lymphocytes for apoptosis by interacting with CXCR4 surface receptors. From Human immunodeficiency virus type 1 group M subtype B (isolate Lai) (HIV-1).
   8656..9255    -  CDS            PuroR: puromycin N-acetyltransferase; pac from Streptomyces alboniger; confers resistance to puromycin
   9276..281     -  promoter       PGK promoter (across the origin): mouse phosphoglycerate kinase 1 promoter
