[The description below was written by a language model from this plasmid's Addgene catalogue record and pLannotate feature annotations shown in this document.]
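Description:
pLenti-TK-Firefly-cjYTHDC1 is a lentiviral luciferase reporter plasmid of about 9.5 kb, built on the pLenti-TK-Firefly-Control backbone and intended for stable expression of firefly luciferase in mammalian cells. It is maintained in E. coli through a high-copy ColE1/pUC-type origin with ampicillin resistance. The bacterial portion also carries an f1 origin and remnants of a lac/lacZα cloning region flanked by T3 and T7 promoters. The viral framework follows an HIV-1-based design. An RSV promoter is fused to a truncated 5' LTR to drive genomic RNA production in packaging cells, followed by the Ψ packaging signal, a gag fragment and the Rev response element. A second truncated LTR with an adjoining nef fragment sits at the far end, followed by an SV40 poly(A) signal and SV40 origin.

The payload consists of two cassettes in opposite orientations. A mouse PGK promoter drives puromycin N-acetyltransferase in the same direction as the viral genome, allowing selection of transduced cells. The reporter unit runs antisense to the viral transcript. In it the HSV thymidine kinase promoter, a relatively modest constitutive promoter, drives a luciferase coding sequence that the annotation identifies as the synthetic luc2 firefly gene, although the catalogue species field lists a click beetle. A 286 bp fragment of the YTHDC1 3'UTR from the common marmoset (Callithrix jacchus) was inserted between PmeI and XbaI sites. It is not annotated in the feature table but would fit the gap between the luciferase stop codon and the bGH poly(A) signal. This arrangement makes luciferase output responsive to post-transcriptional regulation acting on that UTR. Consistent with the associated study on miRNA recruitment to target mRNAs, the plasmid likely serves as a stably integrated 3'UTR reporter compared against the control vector.
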