Addgene plasmid #122284: pLenti-TK-Firefly-cjYTHDC1
Purpose: Lentiviral vector for stable expression of Firefly luciferase.
Depositing lab: Demián Cazalla. Depositing organization: University of Utah. Publication: Viral miRNA adaptor differentially recruits miRNAs to target mRNAs through alternative base-pairing. Gorbea C, Mosbruger T, Nix DA, Cazalla D. Elife. 2019 Sep 20;8. pii: 50530. doi: 10.7554/eLife.50530. PubMed 31538617.
Backbone
  Vector backbone: pLenti-TK-Firefly-Control
  Backbone size w/o insert (bp): 9199
  Total vector size (bp): 9490
  Vector type: Mammalian Expression, Lentiviral, Luciferase
  Selectable markers: Puromycin
Growth in bacteria
  Bacterial resistance: Ampicillin, 100 μg/mL
  Growth temperature: 37°C
  Growth strain: NEB Stable
  Copy number: High Copy
Gene/Insert 1
  Gene/Insert name: Firefly luciferase
  Species: Synthetic; Pyrophorus plagiophthalamus
  Insert size (bp): 1653
  GenBank ID: ACJ37466.1
Gene/Insert 2
  Gene/Insert name: cjYTHDC1 3'UTR
  Species: Callithrix jacchus
  Insert size (bp): 286
  Cloning method: Restriction Enzyme; 5′ cloning site PmeI (not destroyed); 3′ cloning site XbaI (not destroyed)
  Sequencing primers: 5′ CCTGACAGAAACAACCAGCGC; 3′ gGGGACCCaaaagaaaaggggggaGGGGATACCCCCTAGAGCCC
Terms and licenses: Academic/Nonprofit Terms; Industry Terms: Not Available to Industry
How to cite: pLenti-TK-Firefly-cjYTHDC1 was a gift from Demián Cazalla (Addgene plasmid # 122284 ; http://n2t.net/addgene:122284 ; RRID:Addgene_122284)
